>Addgene plasmid #132543 | CIRTS-1: ORF5-TBP6.7-Pin domain-NLS | addgene full sequence | sequence record 258151 | Addgene NGS Result
ATGGTAAATCCACTTACTGTCTGCCCTCGTAGCCATCGAGATAAACCGCAGTACTCCGGCCACGATGCGT
CCGGCGTAGAGGATCGAGATCTTCAATATTGGCCATTAGCCATATTATTCATTGGTTATATAGCATAAAT
CAATATTGGCTATTGGCCATTGCATACGTTGTATCTATATCATAATATGTACATTTATATTGGCTCATGT
CCAATATGACCGCCATGTTGGCATTGATTATTGACTAGTTATTAATAGTAATCAATTACGGGGTCATTAG
TTCATAGCCCATATATGGAGTTCCGCGTTACATAACTTACGGTAAATGGCCCGCCTGGCTGACCGCCCAA
CGACCCCCGCCCATTGACGTCAATAATGACGTATGTTCCCATAGTAACGCCAATAGGGACTTTCCATTGA
CGTCAATGGGTGGAGTATTTACGGTAAACTGCCCACTTGGCAGTACATCAAGTGTATCATATGCCAAGTC
CGCCCCCTATTGACGTCAATGACGGTAAATGGCCCGCCTGGCATTATGCCCAGTACATGACCTTACGGGA
CTTTCCTACTTGGCAGTACATCTACGTATTAGTCATCGCTATTACCATGGTGATGCGGTTTTGGCAGTAC
ACCAATGGGCGTGGATAGCGGTTTGACTCACGGGGATTTCCAAGTCTCCACCCCATTGACGTCAATGGGA
GTTTGTTTTGGCACCAAAATCAACGGGACTTTCCAAAATGTCGTAATAACCCCGCCCCGTTGACGCAAAT
GGGCGGTAGGCGTGTACGGTGGGAGGTCTATATAAGCAGAGCTGGTTTAGTGAACCGTCAGATCACTAGA
AGCTTTATTGCGGTAGTTTATCACAGTTAAATTGCTAACGCAGTCAGTGCTTCTGACACAACAGTCTCGA
ACTTAAGCTGCAGAAGTTGGTCGTGAGGCACTGGGCAGGTAAGTATCAAGGTTACAAGACAGGTTTAAGG
AGACCAATAGAAACTGGGCTTGTCGAGACAGAGAAGACTCTTGCGTTTCTGATAGGCACCTATTGGTCTT
ACTGACATCCACTTTGCCTTTCTCTCCACAGGTGTCCACTCCCAGTTCAATTACAGCTCTTAAGGCTAGA
GTATGCCACCATGGATGACCCATCTTTTTTGACTGGGCGCAGCACATACGCCAAGCGTCGCCGCGCACGC
CGTATGAACGTCTGCAAGTGTGGTGCCATTCTTCATAACAATAAAGACTGTCGCAGCTCCACGATCTCCG
GCCACAAACTTGACCGTTTGCGCTTTGTAAAGGAAGGTCGTGTAGCCCTTGAGGGCGAAACTCCTGTCTA
CCGTACCTGGGTGAAATGGGTCGAGACCGAATATCACATCAATATCTTGGAGACTTCAGATGACGAAGAG
GGCGGTTCTGGAGGCTCAGGGGGGAGCGGAGGGTCCGGTGGATCAGGAGGCTCCATGGCAGTTCCCGAGA
CCCGCCCTAACCACACTATTTATATCAACAACCTCAATAGCAAGATCAAGAAGGATGAGCTAAAAAAGTC
CCTGTACGCCATCTTCTCCCAGTTTGGCCAGATCCTGGATATCCTGGTACCGCGGCAGCGTACCCCGAGG
GGCCAGGCCTTTGTCATCTTCAAGGAGGTCAGCAGCGCCACCAACGCCCTGCGCTCCATGCAGGGTTTCC
CTTTCTATGACAAACCTATGCGTATCCAGTATGCCAAGACCGACAAACGTATCCCGGCCAAGATGAAAGG
CACCTTCGTGGGCGGTAGTGGAGGAAGCGGGGGGAGCGGAGGGAGTGGTGGATCCGGCGGCTCCATGGAA
TTGGAGATCCGTCCGCTTTTCCTGGTTCCCGATACCAATGGGTTCATTGACCACTTAGCGAGCTTAGCCC
GTCTGCTTGAGAGCCGTAAGTACATTCTGGTGGTTCCTCTTATTGTCATCAACGAGTTAGACGGCCTTGC
GAAAGGCCAGGAAACAGACCATCGTGCGGGAGGCTATGCGCGTGTCGTGCAAGAAAAGGCTCGCAAGAGC
ATTGAGTTTTTGGAGCAACGTTTCGAGTCGCGTGACTCCTGTTTACGTGCACTTACCAGCCGTGGAAATG
AACTTGAGTCAATCGCATTTCGCTCTGAAGATATCACTGGGCAGTTAGGTAACAATGACGATTTGATTTT
GTCATGCTGCCTGCACTATTGTAAAGACAAGGCAAAGGACTTTATGCCCGCGTCGAAGGAAGAGCCGATC
CGTTTGTTGCGTGAGGTGGTATTGCTTACTGATGATCGCAACCTGCGCGTTAAGGCTCTTACACGCAACG
TCCCTGTGCGTGACATCCCAGCTTTCTTAACATGGGCCCAGGTCGGGAAAAGGCCGGCGGCCACGAAAAA
GGCCGGCCAGGCAAAAAAGAAAAAGGGATCCGATTACAAGGACGACGATGACAAGTAGTGTTTAAACGAA
TTCGGGCTCGGTACACGGGGATCCTCTAGAGTCGACCTGCAGGCATGCAAGCTGATCCGGCTGCTAACAA
AGCCCGAAAGGAAGCTGAGTTGGCTGCTGCCACCGCTGAGCAATAACTAGCATAACCCCTTGGGGCGGCC
GCTTCGAGCAGACATGATAAGATACATTGATGAGTTTGGACAAACCACAACTAGAATGCAGTGAAAAAAA
TGCTTTATTTGTGAAATTTGTGATGCTATTGCTTTATTTGTAACCATTATAAGCTGCAATAAACAAGTTA
ACAACAACAATTGCATTCATTTTATGTTTCAGGTTCAGGGGGAGATGTGGGAGGTTTTTTTAAGCAAGTA
AAACCTCTACAAATGTGGTAAAATCGAATTCTAATGGATCCTCTTTGCGCTTGCGTTTTCCCTTGTCCAG
ATAGCCCAGTAGCTGACATTCATCCGGGGTCAGCACCGTTTCTGCGGACTGGCTTTCTACGTGTTCCGCT
TCCTTTAGCAGCCCTTGCGCCCTGAGTGCTTGCGGCAGCGTGAGCTTCAAAAGAATTGCCAGCTGGGGCG
CCCTCTGGTAAGGTTGGGAAGCCCTGCAAAGTAAACTGGATGGCTTTCTTGCCGCCAAGGATCTGATGGC
GCAGGGGATCAAGATCTGATCAAGAGACAGGATGACGGTCGTTTCGCATGCTTGAACAAGATGGATTGCA
CGCAGGTTCTCCGGCCGCTTGGGTGGAGAGGCTATTCGGCTATGACTGGGCACAACAGACAATCGGCTGC
TCTGATGCCGCCGTGTTCCGGCTGTCAGCGCAGGGGCGCCCGGTTCTTTTTGTCAAGACCGACCTGTCCG
GTGCCCTGAATGAACTGCAGGACGAGGCAGCGCGGCTATCGTGGCTGGCCACGACGGGCGTTCCTTGCGC
AGCTGTGCTCGACGTTGTCACTGAAGCGGGAAGGGACTGGCTGCTATTGGGCGAAGTGCCGGGGCAGGAT
CTCCTGTCATCTCACCTTGCTCCTGCCGAGAAAGTATCCATCATGGCTGATGCAATGCGGCGGCTGCATA
CGCTTGATCCGGCTACCTGCCCATTCGACCACCAAGCGAAACATCGCATCGAGCGAGCACGCACTCGGAT
GGAAGCCGGTCTTGTCGATCAGGATGATCTGGACGAAGAGCATCAGGGGCTCGCGCCAGCCGAACTGTTC
GCCAGGCTCAAGGCGCGTATGCCGGATGGTGAGGATCTCGTCGTGACTCATGGCGATGCCTGCTTGCCGA
ATATCATGGTGGAAAATGGCCGCTTTTCTGGATTCATCGACTGTGGCCGGCTGGGTGTGGCGGACCGCTA
TCAGGACATAGCGTTGGCTACCCGTGATATTGCTGAAGAGCTTGGCGGCGAATGGGCTGACCGCTTCCTC
GTGCTTTACGGTATCGCCGCTCCCGATTCGCAGCGCATCGCCTTCTATCGCCTTCTTGACGAGTTCTTCT
GAGCGGGACTCTGGGGTTCGAAATGACCGACCAAGCGACGCCCAACCGGTATCAGCTCACTCAAAGGCGG
TAATACGGTTATCCACAGAATCAGGGGATAACGCAGGAAAGAACATGTGAGCAAAAGGCCAGCAAAAGGC
CAGGAACCGTAAAAAGGCCGCGTTGCTGGCGTTTTTCCATAGGCTCCGCCCCCCTGACGAGCATCACAAA
AATCGACGCTCAAGTCAGAGGTGGCGAAACCCGACAGGACTATAAAGATACCAGGCGTTTCCCCCTGGAA
GCTCCCTCGTGCGCTCTCCTGTTCCGACCCTGCCGCTTACCGGATACCTGTCCGCCTTTCTCCCTTCGGG
AAGCGTGGCGCTTTCTCATAGCTCACGCTGTAGGTATCTCAGTTCGGTGTAGGTCGTTCGCTCCAAGCTG
GGCTGTGTGCACGAACCCCCCGTTCAGCCCGACCGCTGCGCCTTATCCGGTAACTATCGTCTTGAGTCCA
ACCCGGTAAGACACGACTTATCGCCACTGGCAGCAGCCACTGGTAACAGGATTAGCAGAGCGAGGTATGT
AGGCGGTGCTACAGAGTTCTTGAAGTGGTGGCCTAACTACGGCTACACTAGAAGGACAGTATTTGGTATC
TGCGCTCTGCTGAAGCCAGTTACCTTCGGAAAAAGAGTTGGTAGCTCTTGATCCGGCAAACAAACCACCG
CTGGTAGCGGTGGTTTTTTTGTTTGCAAGCAGCAGATTACGCGCAGAAAAAAAGGATTTCAAGAAGATCC
TTTGATCTTTTCTACGGGGTCTGACGCTCAGTGGAACGAAAACTCACGTTAAGGGATTTTGGTCATGAGA
TTATCAAAAAGGATCTTCACCTAGATCCTTTTATAGTCCGGAAATACAGGAACGCACGCTGGATGGCCCT
TCGCTGGGATGGTGAAACCATGAAAAATGGCAGCTTCAGTGGATTAAGTGGGGGTAATGTGGCCTGTACC
CTCTGGTTGCATAGGTATTCATACGGTTAAAATTTATCAGGCGCGATTGCGGCAGTTTTTCGGGTGGTTT
GTTGCCATTTTTACCTGTCTGCTGCCGTGATCGCGCTGAACGCGTTTTAGCGGTGCGTACAATTAAGGGA
TT
Features (pLannotate 1.2.2; 18 found; start..end, strand, type, name):
    232..609     +  enhancer       CMV enhancer: human cytomegalovirus immediate early enhancer
    611..810     +  promoter       CMV promoter: human cytomegalovirus (CMV) immediate early promoter
    949..1081    +  intron         chimeric intron: chimera between introns from human β-globin and immunoglobulin heavy chain genes
   1131..1400    +  CDS            ORF5: VSR_GVAIS - Protein inferred from homology: Swiss-Prot protein existence level 3. Suppressor of viral-induced RNA silencing. The potential mechanism of action is based on sequestering siRNAs. From Grapevine virus A (isolate Is 151) (GVA).
   1455..1760    +  CDS            SNRPA (fragment): SNRPA_HUMAN - Experimental evidence at protein level: Swiss-Prot protein existence level 1. Component of the spliceosomal U1 snRNP, which is essential for recognition of the pre-mRNA 5' splice-site and the subsequent assembly of the spliceosome. U1 snRNP is the first snRNP to interact with pre-mRNA. This interaction is required for the subsequent binding of U2 snRNP and the U4/U6/U5 tri-snRNP. SNRPA binds stem loop II of U1 snRNA. In a snRNP-free form (SF-A) may be involved in coupled pre-mRNA splicing and polyadenylation process. May bind preferentially to the 5'-UGCAC-3' motif on RNAs. From
   1815..2357    +  CDS            SMG6 (fragment): EST1A_HUMAN - Also known as C17orf31, EST1A, KIAA0732. Experimental evidence at protein level: Swiss-Prot protein existence level 1. Plays a role in nonsense-mediated mRNA decay (PubMed:18974281, PubMed:19060897, PubMed:20930030, PubMed:17053788). Is thought to provide a link to the mRNA degradation machinery as it has endonuclease activity required to initiate NMD, and to serve as an adapter for UPF1 to protein phosphatase 2A (PP2A), thereby triggering UPF1 dephosphorylation (PubMed:18974281, PubMed:19060897, PubMed:20930030, PubMed:17053788). Degrades single-stranded RNA (ssRNA), but not ssD
   2358..2405    +  CDS            nucleoplasmin NLS: bipartite nuclear localization signal from nucleoplasmin
   2412..2435    +  CDS            FLAG: FLAG® epitope tag, followed by an enterokinase cleavage site
   2448..2503    +  misc_feature   MCS: pUC18/19 multiple cloning site
   2510..2559    +  CDS            SET1 (fragment): solubility-enhancement tag derived from T7 phage gene 10B
   2567..2586    +  terminator     T7 terminator (fragment): transcription terminator for bacteriophage T7 RNA polymerase
   2608..2729    -  polyA_signal   SV40 poly(A) signal: SV40 polyadenylation signal
   2752..2820    -  CDS            large T antigen (fragment): large T antigen from SV40 (simian virus 40)
   2841..2993    -  CDS            tnpA (fragment): TN5P_ECOLX - Also known as tnp. Experimental evidence at protein level: Swiss-Prot protein existence level 1. Mediates transposition of transposon Tn5 by a 'cut and paste' mechanism. First, the monomeric transposase binds the 19 bp inverted DNA repeats flanking the transposon. Then, dimerization of the DNA- bound transposase creates a synaptic DNA complex. After nicking of the first DNA strand, excision of the transposon proceeds through a series of intermediates. The transposase then mediates the insertion of the transposon at a new site by strand transfer. The activity of the wild- type tran
   2995..3096    +  CDS            tnpA (fragment): TN5P_ECOLX - Also known as tnp. Experimental evidence at protein level: Swiss-Prot protein existence level 1. Mediates transposition of transposon Tn5 by a 'cut and paste' mechanism. First, the monomeric transposase binds the 19 bp inverted DNA repeats flanking the transposon. Then, dimerization of the DNA- bound transposase creates a synaptic DNA complex. After nicking of the first DNA strand, excision of the transposon proceeds through a series of intermediates. The transposase then mediates the insertion of the transposon at a new site by strand transfer. The activity of the wild- type tran
   3128..3922    +  CDS            NeoR/KanR: aminoglycoside phosphotransferase from Tn5; aph(3')-II (or nptII); confers resistance to neomycin, kanamycin, and G418 (Geneticin®)
   4094..4682    -  rep_origin     ori: high-copy-number ColE1/pMB1/pBR322/pUC origin of replication
   4798..39      +  misc_feature   cer region (across the origin): ColE1-derived recombination site that helps to maintain plasmids as monomers
