[The description below was written by a language model from this plasmid's Addgene catalogue record and pLannotate feature annotations shown in this document.]
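Description:
CIRTS-1: ORF5-TBP6.7-Pin domain-NLS is a roughly 5 kb mammalian expression plasmid built on the "cmv d0" backbone and encoding a synthetic, modular RNA-targeting effector protein. It is propagated in E. coli through a high-copy ColE1/pUC-type origin and selected with kanamycin via the Tn5-derived NeoR/KanR aminoglycoside phosphotransferase gene. A ColE1 cer site is also annotated, which helps resolve plasmid multimers into monomers. Short Tn5 transposase, SV40 large T antigen, pUC multiple cloning site, T7 gene 10B tag and T7 terminator fragments appear in the annotation and look like backbone remnants rather than functional parts.

The expression cassette pairs the human cytomegalovirus immediate early enhancer and promoter with a chimeric β-globin/immunoglobulin intron upstream of the open reading frame. An SV40 polyadenylation signal is annotated downstream of the insert, although on the opposite strand. The fusion protein is assembled from four functional units in series. The first is ORF5, a Grapevine virus A protein annotated as a silencing suppressor that may act by sequestering small RNAs. The second, labelled TBP6.7, matches a fragment of human SNRPA (U1A), an RNA hairpin-binding protein. The third is the Pin domain, a fragment of human SMG6 that carries the single-stranded RNA endonuclease activity used in nonsense-mediated decay. These are followed by a bipartite nucleoplasmin nuclear localization signal and a C-terminal FLAG epitope for detection.

Going by the associated publication title, which describes programmable RNA-guided RNA effector proteins, the RNA-binding modules presumably engage a guide RNA while the nuclease module acts on the targeted transcript. No guide RNA cassette is annotated on this plasmid, so a guide would have to be supplied separately. The recorded purpose is simply expression of CIRTS-1 in mammalian cells.
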