Addgene plasmid #132543: CIRTS-1: ORF5-TBP6.7-Pin domain-NLS
Purpose: Expresses CIRTS-1 (ORF5-TBP6.7-Pin domain-NLS) in mammalian cells
Depositing lab: Bryan Dickinson. Depositing organization: University of Chicago. Publication: Programmable RNA-Guided RNA Effector Proteins Built from Human Parts. Rauch S, He E, Srienc M, Zhou H, Zhang Z, Dickinson BC. Cell. 2019 Jun 27;178(1):122-134.e12. doi: 10.1016/j.cell.2019.05.049. Epub 2019 Jun 20. PubMed 31230714.
Backbone
  Vector backbone: cmv d0
  Vector type: Mammalian Expression
Growth in bacteria
  Bacterial resistance: Kanamycin, 50 μg/mL
  Growth temperature: 37°C
  Growth strain: DH5alpha
  Copy number: Unknown
Gene/Insert
  Gene/Insert name: CIRTS-1: ORF5-TBP6.7-Pin domain-NLS
  Species: Synthetic
  Promoter: cmv d0
  Tag / fusion protein: FLAG tag (C terminal on insert)
  Cloning method: Ligation Independent Cloning
  Sequencing primers: 5′ AGTTAAATTGCTAACGCAGTCA; 3′ CAGCAGCCAACTCAGCTTCCTTTCGGGCTT
Terms and licenses: Academic/Nonprofit Terms; Industry Terms: Not Available to Industry
How to cite: CIRTS-1: ORF5-TBP6.7-Pin domain-NLS was a gift from Bryan Dickinson (Addgene plasmid # 132543 ; http://n2t.net/addgene:132543 ; RRID:Addgene_132543)
